Addgene plasmid #117734: pLX307 Luciferase
Purpose: Open reading frame vector encoding Luciferase
Depositing lab: William Hahn. Depositing organization: Dana-Farber Cancer Institute. Publication: MCL1 and DEDD promote urothelial carcinoma progression. Hong AL, Guerriero JL, Doshi MB, Kynnap BD, Kim WJ, Schinzel AC, Modiste R, Schlauch AJ, Adam RM, Kwiatkowski DJ, Beroukhim R, Letai A, Rosenberg JE, Hahn WC. Mol Cancer Res. 2019 Feb 18. pii: 1541-7786.MCR-18-0963. doi: 10.1158/1541-7786.MCR-18-0963. PubMed 30777879.
Backbone
  Vector backbone: pLX307
  Backbone manufacturer: Broad Institute
  Backbone size w/o insert (bp): 10065
  Total vector size (bp): 10259
  Vector type: Mammalian Expression, Lentiviral
  Selectable markers: Puromycin
Growth in bacteria
  Bacterial resistance: Ampicillin, 100 μg/mL
  Growth temperature: 30°C
  Growth strain: NEB Stable
  Copy number: High Copy
Gene/Insert
  Gene/Insert name: firefly luciferase
  Insert size (bp): 1649
  Promoter: EF1a
  Tag / fusion protein: V5 (C terminal on backbone)
  Cloning method: Gateway Cloning
  Sequencing primers: 5′ EF1a-F; 3′ WPRE-R
Terms and licenses: Academic/Nonprofit Terms; Industry Terms: Not Available to Industry
How to cite: pLX307 Luciferase was a gift from William Hahn (Addgene plasmid # 117734 ; http://n2t.net/addgene:117734 ; RRID:Addgene_117734)
