[The description below was written by a language model from this plasmid's Addgene catalogue record and pLannotate feature annotations shown in this document.]
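Description:
pLX307 Luciferase is a third-generation-style, self-inactivating HIV-1 lentiviral expression plasmid built on the pLX307 backbone and carrying a firefly luciferase open reading frame introduced by Gateway cloning. In bacteria it is maintained through a high-copy ColE1/pUC-type origin and selected with ampicillin via the β-lactamase gene. An f1 origin and remnants of a lac/lacZα cloning region with flanking T3 and T7 promoters are also annotated in the backbone.

The viral transfer cassette begins with an RSV promoter fused to a truncated 5' LTR, which drives production of the genomic RNA in packaging cells. This is followed by the Ψ packaging signal with a gag fragment, the Rev response element, and an env fragment. Next comes an SV40 early promoter/origin driving puromycin N-acetyltransferase, which allows selection of transduced mammalian cells, and then a cPPT/CTS element. The human EF-1α promoter then drives the luc+ version of firefly luciferase, flanked by attB1 and attB2 sites left by the Gateway recombination. A backbone-encoded V5 epitope lies downstream for a C-terminal fusion; the record does not show whether the luciferase ORF reads through into the tag. A WPRE enhances transcript expression, and the ΔU3 3' LTR followed by an SV40 polyadenylation signal closes the cassette.

The record describes it simply as an ORF vector encoding luciferase. Constructs like this commonly serve as a non-perturbing control alongside other ORFs in the same backbone, or as a stably integrated bioluminescent reporter. The sequenced record is 10,063 nt, slightly shorter than the catalogued total size of 10,259 bp.
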