Features (pLannotate 1.2.2; 33 found; start..end, strand, type, name):
      3..284     +  CDS            env (fragment): ENV_HV1H2 - Experimental evidence at protein level: Swiss-Prot protein existence level 1. [Transmembrane protein gp41]: Acts as a class I viral fusion protein. Under the current model, the protein has at least 3 conformational states: pre-fusion native state, pre-hairpin intermediate state, and post-fusion hairpin state. During fusion of viral and target intracellular membranes, the coiled coil regions (heptad repeats) assume a trimer-of-hairpins structure, positioning the fusion peptide in close proximity to the C-terminal region of the ectodomain. The formation of this structure appears to d
    291..314     +  promoter       SV40 promoter (fragment): SV40 early promoter
    315..386     +  promoter       SV40 promoter (fragment): SV40 enhancer and early promoter
    410..545     +  rep_origin     SV40 ori: SV40 origin of replication
    591..1187    +  CDS            PuroR (fragment): puromycin N-acetyltransferase; pac from Streptomyces; confers resistance to puromycin
   1236..1353    +  misc_feature   cPPT/CTS: central polypurine tract and central termination sequence of HIV-1
   1418..1484    +  CDS            small t antigen (fragment): SV40 (simian virus 40) small t antigen
   1491..2669    +  promoter       EF-1α promoter: strong constitutive promoter for human elongation factor EF-1α
   2690..2707    +  protein_bind   attB1 (fragment): mutant version of attB; core recombination site for the Gateway® BP reaction BP Clonase™
   2716..4366    +  CDS            luciferase (fragment): firefly luciferase; luc+; enhanced luc+ version of the luciferase gene
   4373..4390    -  protein_bind   attB2 (fragment): mutant version of attB; core recombination site for the Gateway® BP reaction BP Clonase™
   4399..4440    +  CDS            V5 tag: epitope tag from simian virus 5
   4491..5079    +  misc_feature   WPRE: woodchuck hepatitis virus posttranscriptional regulatory element
   5130..5149    +  misc_feature   cPPT/CTS (fragment): central polypurine tract and central termination sequence of HIV-1
   5151..5384    +  LTR            3' LTR (ΔU3): self-inactivating 3' long terminal repeat (LTR) from HIV-1
   5462..5583    +  polyA_signal   SV40 poly(A) signal: SV40 polyadenylation signal
   5623..5758    +  rep_origin     SV40 ori: SV40 origin of replication
   5779..5797    -  promoter       T7 promoter: promoter for bacteriophage T7 RNA polymerase
   5805..5960    +  CDS            lacZα (fragment): LacZα fragment of β-galactosidase; lacZ fragment
   5965..6393    +  rep_origin     f1 ori (sequence partly withheld): f1 bacteriophage origin of replication; arrow indicates direction of (+) strand synthesis
   6446..6550    +  promoter       AmpR promoter: bla
   6551..7411    +  CDS            AmpR: β-lactamase; bla; confers resistance to ampicillin, carbenicillin, and related antibiotics
   7582..8170    +  rep_origin     ori: high-copy-number ColE1/pMB1/pBR322/pUC origin of replication
   8353..8445    +  CDS            lacI (fragment): lac repressor; lacI; The lac repressor binds to the lac operator to inhibit transcription in E. coli. This inhibition can be relieved by adding lactose or isopropyl-β-D-thiogalactopyranoside (IPTG).
   8458..8479    +  protein_bind   CAP binding site: CAP binding activates transcription in the presence of cAMP. E. coli catabolite activator protein
   8494..8524    +  promoter       lac promoter: promoter for the E. coli lac operon
   8532..8548    +  protein_bind   lac operator: The lac repressor binds to the lac operator to inhibit transcription in E. coli. This inhibition can be relieved by adding lactose or isopropyl-β-D-thiogalactopyranoside (IPTG). lac repressor encoded by lacI
   8593..8611    +  promoter       T3 promoter: promoter for bacteriophage T3 RNA polymerase
   8639..8865    +  promoter       RSV promoter: Rous sarcoma virus enhancer/promoter
   8866..9046    +  LTR            5' LTR (truncated): truncated 5' long terminal repeat (LTR) from HIV-1
   9093..9218    +  misc_feature   HIV-1 Ψ: packaging signal of human immunodeficiency virus type 1
   9202..9565    +  CDS            HIV-1 gag (fragment): gag protein from human immunodeficiency virus 1; gag
   9711..9944    +  misc_feature   RRE: The Rev response element (RRE) of HIV-1 allows for Rev-dependent mRNA export from the nucleus to the cytoplasm.
>Addgene plasmid #117734 | pLX307 Luciferase | addgene full sequence | sequence record 234946 | Addgene NGS Result
GAGAAATTAACAATTACACAAGCTTAATACACTCCTTAATTGAAGAATCGCAAAACCAGCAAGAAAAGAA
TGAACAAGAATTATTGGAATTAGATAAATGGGCAAGTTTGTGGAATTGGTTTAACATAACAAATTGGCTG
TGGTATATAAAATTATTCATAATGATAGTAGGAGGCTTGGTAGGTTTAAGAATAGTTTTTGCTGTACTTT
CTATAGTGAATAGAGTTAGGCAGGGATATTCACCATTATCGTTTCAGACCCACCTCCCAACCCCGAGGGG
ACCCATGCATTGCATCTCAATTAGTCAGCAACCAGGTGTGGAAAGTCCCCAGGCTCCCCAGCAGGCAGAA
GTATGCAAAGCATGCGTCTCAATTAGTCAGCAACCATAGTCCCGCCCCTAACTCCGCCCATCCCGCCCCT
AACTCCGCCCAGTTCCGCCCATTCTCCGCCCCATGGCTGACTAATTTTTTTTATTTATGCAGAGGCCGAG
GCCGCCTCGGCCTCTGAGCTATTCCAGAAGTAGTGAGGAGGCTTTTTTGGAGGCCTAGGCTTTTGCAAAA
AGCTTTCTAGAGGTACCACCGGAGCTTACCATGACCGAGTACAAGCCCACGGTGCGCCTCGCCACCCGCG
ACGACGTCCCCAGGGCCGTACGCACCCTCGCCGCCGCGTTCGCCGACTACCCCGCCACGCGCCACACCGT
CGATCCGGACCGCCACATCGAGCGGGTCACCGAGCTGCAAGAACTCTTCCTCACGCGCGTCGGGCTCGAC
ATCGGCAAGGTGTGGGTCGCGGACGACGGCGCCGCCGTGGCGGTCTGGACCACGCCGGAGAGCGTCGAAG
CGGGGGCGGTGTTCGCCGAGATCGGCCCGCGCATGGCCGAGTTGAGCGGTTCCCGGCTGGCCGCGCAGCA
ACAGATGGAAGGCCTCCTGGCGCCGCACCGGCCCAAGGAGCCCGCGTGGTTCCTGGCCACCGTCGGCGTC
TCGCCCGACCACCAGGGCAAGGGTCTGGGCAGCGCCGTCGTGCTCCCCGGAGTGGAGGCGGCCGAGCGCG
CCGGGGTGCCCGCCTTCCTGGAGACCTCCGCGCCCCGCAACCTCCCCTTCTACGAGCGGCTCGGCTTCAC
CGTCACCGCCGACGTCGAGGTGCCCGAAGGACCGCGCACCTGGTGCATGACCCGCAAGCCCGGTGCCAGT
TAACGAATTCTAGATCTTGAGACAAATGGCAGTATTCATCCACAATTTTAAAAGAAAAGGGGGGATTGGG
GGGTACAGTGCAGGGGAAAGAATAGTAGACATAATAGCAACAGACATACAAACTAAAGAATTACAAAAAC
AAATTACAAAAATTCAAAATTTTCGGGTTTATTACAGGGACAGCAGAGATCCACTTTGGCGCCGGCTCGA
GGCCTGCAGGTGCAAAGATGGATAAAGTTTTAAACAGAGAGGAATCTTTGCAGCTAATGGACCTTCTAGG
TCTTGAAAGGAGTGGGAATTGGCTCCGGTGCCCGTCAGTGGGCAGAGCGCACATCGCCCACAGTCCCCGA
GAAGTTGGGGGGAGGGGTCGGCAATTGAACCGGTGCCTAGAGAAGGTGGCGCGGGGTAAACTGGGAAAGT
GATGTCGTGTACTGGCTCCGCCTTTTTCCCGAGGGTGGGGGAGAACCGTATATAAGTGCAGTAGTCGCCG
TGAACGTTCTTTTTCGCAACGGGTTTGCCGCCAGAACACAGGTAAGTGCCGTGTGTGGTTCCCGCGGGCC
TGGCCTCTTTACGGGTTATGGCCCTTGCGTGCCTTGAATTACTTCCACCTGGCTGCAGTACGTGATTCTT
GATCCCGAGCTTCGGGTTGGAAGTGGGTGGGAGAGTTCGAGGCCTTGCGCTTAAGGAGCCCCTTCGCCTC
GTGCTTGAGTTGAGGCCTGGCCTGGGCGCTGGGGCCGCCGCGTGCGAATCTGGTGGCACCTTCGCGCCTG
TCTCGCTGCTTTCGATAAGTCTCTAGCCATTTAAAATTTTTGATGACCTGCTGCGACGCTTTTTTTCTGG
CAAGATAGTCTTGTAAATGCGGGCCAAGATCTGCACACTGGTATTTCGGTTTTTGGGGCCGCGGGCGGCG
ACGGGGCCCGTGCGTCCCAGCGCACATGTTCGGCGAGGCGGGGCCTGCGAGCGCGGCCACCGAGAATCGG
ACGGGGGTAGTCTCAAGCTGGCCGGCCTGCTCTGGTGCCTGGCCTCGCGCCGCCGTGTATCGCCCCGCCC
TGGGCGGCAAGGCTGGCCCGGTCGGCACCAGTTGCGTGAGCGGAAAGATGGCCGCTTCCCGGCCCTGCTG
CAGGGAGCTCAAAATGGAGGACGCGGCGCTCGGGAGAGCGGGCGGGTGAGTCACCCACACAAAGGAAAAG
GGCCTTTCCGTCCTCAGCCGTCGCTTCATGTGACTCCACGGAGTACCGGGCGCCGTCCAGGCACCTCGAT
TAGTTCTCGAGCTTTTGGAGTACGTCGTCTTTAGGTTGGGGGGAGGGGTTTTATGCGATGGAGTTTCCCC
ACACTGAGTGGGTGGAGACTGAAGTTAGGCCAGCTTGGCACTTGATGTAATTCTCCTTGGAATTTGCCCT
TTTTGAGTTTGGATCTTGGTTCATTCTCAAGCCTCAGACAGTGGTTCAAAGTTTTTTTCTTCCATTTCAG
GTGTCGTGAGGCTAGCATCGATTGATCAACAAGTTTGTACAAAAAAGTTGGCACCATGGAAGACGCCAAA
AACATAAAGAAAGGCCCGGCGCCATTCTATCCGCTGGAAGATGGAACCGCTGGAGAGCAACTGCATAAGG
CTATGAAGAGATACGCCCTGGTTCCTGGAACAATTGCTTTTACAGATGCACATATCGAGGTGGACATCAC
TTACGCTGAGTACTTCGAAATGTCCGTTCGGTTGGCAGAAGCTATGAAACGATATGGGCTGAATACAAAT
CACAGAATCGTCGTATGCAGTGAAAACTCTCTTCAATTCTTTATGCCGGTGTTGGGCGCGTTATTTATCG
GAGTTGCAGTTGCGCCCGCGAACGACATTTATAATGAACGTGAATTGCTCAACAGTATGGGCATTTCGCA
GCCTACCGTGGTGTTCGTTTCCAAAAAGGGGTTGCAAAAAATTTTGAACGTGCAAAAAAAGCTCCCAATC
ATCCAAAAAATTATTATCATGGATTCTAAAACGGATTACCAGGGATTTCAGTCGATGTACACGTTCGTCA
CATCTCATCTACCTCCCGGTTTTAATGAATACGATTTTGTGCCAGAGTCCTTCGATAGGGACAAGACAAT
TGCACTGATCATGAACTCCTCTGGATCTACTGGTCTGCCTAAAGGTGTCGCTCTGCCTCATAGAACTGCC
TGCGTGAGATTCTCGCATGCCAGAGATCCTATTTTTGGCAATCAAATCATTCCGGATACTGCGATTTTAA
GTGTTGTTCCATTCCATCACGGTTTTGGAATGTTTACTACACTCGGATATTTGATATGTGGATTTCGAGT
CGTCTTAATGTATAGATTTGAAGAAGAGCTGTTTCTGAGGAGCCTTCAGGATTACAAGATTCAAAGTGCG
CTGCTGGTGCCAACCCTATTCTCCTTCTTCGCCAAAAGCACTCTGATTGACAAATACGATTTATCTAATT
TACACGAAATTGCTTCTGGTGGCGCTCCCCTCTCTAAGGAAGTCGGGGAAGCGGTTGCCAAGAGGTTCCA
TCTGCCAGGTATCAGGCAAGGATATGGGCTCACTGAGACTACATCAGCTATTCTGATTACACCCGAGGGG
GATGATAAACCGGGCGCGGTCGGTAAAGTTGTTCCATTTTTTGAAGCGAAGGTTGTGGATCTGGATACCG
GGAAAACGCTGGGCGTTAATCAAAGAGGCGAACTGTGTGTGAGAGGTCCTATGATTATGTCCGGTTATGT
AAACAATCCGGAAGCGACCAACGCCTTGATTGACAAGGATGGATGGCTACATTCTGGAGACATAGCTTAC
TGGGACGAAGACGAACACTTCTTCATCGTTGACCGCCTGAAGTCTCTGATTAAGTACAAAGGCTATCAGG
TGGCTCCCGCTGAATTGGAATCCATCTTGCTCCAACACCCCAACATCTTCGACGCAGGTGTCGCAGGTCT
TCCCGACGATGACGCCGGTGAACTTCCCGCCGCCGTTGTTGTTTTGGAGCACGGAAAGACGATGACGGAA
AAAGAGATCGTGGATTACGTCGCCAGTCAAGTAACAACCGCGAAAAAGTTGCGCGGAGGAGTTGTGTTTG
TGGACGAAGTACCGAAAGGTCTTACCGGAAAACTCGACGCAAGAAAAATCAGAGAGATCCTCATAAAGGC
CAAGAAGGGCGGAAAGATCGCCGTGTTGCCAACTTTCTTGTACAAAGTGGTTGATATCGGTAAGCCTATC
CCTAACCCTCTCCTCGGTCTCGATTCTACGTAGTAATGAACTAGTACCGGTTAAGTCGACAATCAACGCG
TTAAGTCGACAATCAACCTCTGGATTACAAAATTTGTGAAAGATTGACTGGTATTCTTAACTATGTTGCT
CCTTTTACGCTATGTGGATACGCTGCTTTAATGCCTTTGTATCATGCTATTGCTTCCCGTATGGCTTTCA
TTTTCTCCTCCTTGTATAAATCCTGGTTGCTGTCTCTTTATGAGGAGTTGTGGCCCGTTGTCAGGCAACG
TGGCGTGGTGTGCACTGTGTTTGCTGACGCAACCCCCACTGGTTGGGGCATTGCCACCACCTGTCAGCTC
CTTTCCGGGACTTTCGCTTTCCCCCTCCCTATTGCCACGGCGGAACTCATCGCCGCCTGCCTTGCCCGCT
GCTGGACAGGGGCTCGGCTGTTGGGCACTGACAATTCCGTGGTGTTGTCGGGGAAATCATCGTCCTTTCC
TTGGCTGCTCGCCTGTGTTGCCACCTGGATTCTGCGCGGGACGTCCTTCTGCTACGTCCCTTCGGCCCTC
AATCCAGCGGACCTTCCTTCCCGCGGCCTGCTGCCGGCTCTGCGGCCTCTTCCGCGTCTTCGCCTTCGCC
CTCAGACGAGTCGGATCTCCCTTTGGGCCGCCTCCCCGCGTCGACTTTAAGACCAATGACTTACAAGGCA
GCTGTAGATCTTAGCCACTTTTTAAAAGAAAAGGGGGGACTGGAAGGGCTAATTCACTCCCAACGAAGAC
AAGATCTGCTTTTTGCTTGTACTGGGTCTCTCTGGTTAGACCAGATCTGAGCCTGGGAGCTCTCTGGCTA
ACTAGGGAACCCACTGCTTAAGCCTCAATAAAGCTTGCCTTGAGTGCTTCAAGTAGTGTGTGCCCGTCTG
TTGTGTGACTCTGGTAACTAGAGATCCCTCAGACCCTTTTAGTCAGTGTGGAAAATCTCTAGCAGTACGT
ATAGTAGTTCATGTCATCTTATTATTCAGTATTTATAACTTGCAAAGAAATGAATATCAGAGAGTGAGAG
GAACTTGTTTATTGCAGCTTATAATGGTTACAAATAAAGCAATAGCATCACAAATTTCACAAATAAAGCA
TTTTTTTCACTGCATTCTAGTTGTGGTTTGTCCAAACTCATCAATGTATCTTATCATGTCTGGCTCTAGC
TATCCCGCCCCTAACTCCGCCCATCCCGCCCCTAACTCCGCCCAGTTCCGCCCATTCTCCGCCCCATGGC
TGACTAATTTTTTTTATTTATGCAGAGGCCGAGGCCGCCTCGGCCTCTGAGCTATTCCAGAAGTAGTGAG
GAGGCTTTTTTGGAGGCCTAGGGACGTACCCAATTCGCCCTATAGTGAGTCGTATTACGCGCGCTCACTG
GCCGTCGTTTTACAACGTCGTGACTGGGAAAACCCTGGCGTTACCCAACTTAATCGCCTTGCAGCACATC
CCCCTTTCGCCAGCTGGCGTAATAGCGAAGAGGCCCGCACCGATCGCCCTTCCCAACAGTTGCGCAGCCT
GAATGGCGAATGGG
[124 nt withheld, positions 5965-6088]
C
[91 nt withheld, positions 6090-6180]
A
[49 nt withheld, positions 6182-6230]
CCTTTGACGTTGGAGTCCACGTTCTTT
[37 nt withheld, positions 6258-6294]
ACCCTATCTCGGTCTATTCTTTTGATTTATAAGGGATTTTGCCGATTTCGGCCTATTGGTTAAAAAATGA
GCTGATTTAACAAAAATTTAACGCGAATTTTAACAAAATATTAACGCTTACAATTTAGGTGGCACTTTTC
GGGGAAATGTGCGCGGAACCCCTATTTGTTTATTTTTCTAAATACATTCAAATATGTATCCGCTCATGAG
ACAATAACCCTGATAAATGCTTCAATAATATTGAAAAAGGAAGAGTATGAGTATTCAACATTTCCGTGTC
GCCCTTATTCCCTTTTTTGCGGCATTTTGCCTTCCTGTTTTTGCTCACCCAGAAACGCTGGTGAAAGTAA
AAGATGCTGAAGATCAGTTGGGTGCACGAGTGGGTTACATCGAACTGGATCTCAACAGCGGTAAGATCCT
TGAGAGTTTTCGCCCCGAAGAACGTTTTCCAATGATGAGCACTTTTAAAGTTCTGCTATGTGGCGCGGTA
TTATCCCGTATTGACGCCGGGCAAGAGCAACTCGGTCGCCGCATACACTATTCTCAGAATGACTTGGTTG
AGTACTCACCAGTCACAGAAAAGCATCTTACGGATGGCATGACAGTAAGAGAATTATGCAGTGCTGCCAT
AACCATGAGTGATAACACTGCGGCCAACTTACTTCTGACAACGATCGGAGGACCGAAGGAGCTAACCGCT
TTTTTGCACAACATGGGGGATCATGTAACTCGCCTTGATCGTTGGGAACCGGAGCTGAATGAAGCCATAC
CAAACGACGAGCGTGACACCACGATGCCTGTAGCAATGGCAACAACGTTGCGCAAACTATTAACTGGCGA
ACTACTTACTCTAGCTTCCCGGCAACAATTAATAGACTGGATGGAGGCGGATAAAGTTGCAGGACCACTT
CTGCGCTCGGCCCTTCCGGCTGGCTGGTTTATTGCTGATAAATCTGGAGCCGGTGAGCGTGGGTCTCGCG
GTATCATTGCAGCACTGGGGCCAGATGGTAAGCCCTCCCGTATCGTAGTTATCTACACGACGGGGAGTCA
GGCAACTATGGATGAACGAAATAGACAGATCGCTGAGATAGGTGCCTCACTGATTAAGCATTGGTAACTG
TCAGACCAAGTTTACTCATATATACTTTAGATTGATTTAAAACTTCATTTTTAATTTAAAAGGATCTAGG
TGAAGATCCTTTTTGATAATCTCATGACCAAAATCCCTTAACGTGAGTTTTCGTTCCACTGAGCGTCAGA
CCCCGTAGAAAAGATCAAAGGATCTTCTTGAGATCCTTTTTTTCTGCGCGTAATCTGCTGCTTGCAAACA
AAAAAACCACCGCTACCAGCGGTGGTTTGTTTGCCGGATCAAGAGCTACCAACTCTTTTTCCGAAGGTAA
CTGGCTTCAGCAGAGCGCAGATACCAAATACTGTTCTTCTAGTGTAGCCGTAGTTAGGCCACCACTTCAA
GAACTCTGTAGCACCGCCTACATACCTCGCTCTGCTAATCCTGTTACCAGTGGCTGCTGCCAGTGGCGAT
AAGTCGTGTCTTACCGGGTTGGACTCAAGACGATAGTTACCGGATAAGGCGCAGCGGTCGGGCTGAACGG
GGGGTTCGTGCACACAGCCCAGCTTGGAGCGAACGACCTACACCGAACTGAGATACCTACAGCGTGAGCT
ATGAGAAAGCGCCACGCTTCCCGAAGGGAGAAAGGCGGACAGGTATCCGGTAAGCGGCAGGGTCGGAACA
GGAGAGCGCACGAGGGAGCTTCCAGGGGGAAACGCCTGGTATCTTTATAGTCCTGTCGGGTTTCGCCACC
TCTGACTTGAGCGTCGATTTTTGTGATGCTCGTCAGGGGGGCGGAGCCTATGGAAAAACGCCAGCAACGC
GGCCTTTTTACGGTTCCTGGCCTTTTGCTGGCCTTTTGCTCACATGTTCTTTCCTGCGTTATCCCCTGAT
TCTGTGGATAACCGTATTACCGCCTTTGAGTGAGCTGATACCGCTCGCCGCAGCCGAACGACCGAGCGCA
GCGAGTCAGTGAGCGAGGAAGCGGAAGAGCGCCCAATACGCAAACCGCCTCTCCCCGCGCGTTGGCCGAT
TCATTAATGCAGCTGGCACGACAGGTTTCCCGACTGGAAAGCGGGCAGTGAGCGCAACGCAATTAATGTG
AGTTAGCTCACTCATTAGGCACCCCAGGCTTTACACTTTATGCTTCCGGCTCGTATGTTGTGTGGAATTG
TGAGCGGATAACAATTTCACACAGGAAACAGCTATGACCATGATTACGCCAAGCGCGCAATTAACCCTCA
CTAAAGGGAACAAAAGCTGGAGCTGCAAGCTTAATGTAGTCTTATGCAATACTCTTGTAGTCTTGCAACA
TGGTAACGATGAGTTAGCAACATGCCTTACAAGGAGAGAAAAAGCACCGTGCATGCCGATTGGTGGAAGT
AAGGTGGTACGATCGTGCCTTATTAGGAAGGCAACAGACGGGTCTGACATGGATTGGACGAACCACTGAA
TTGCCGCATTGCAGAGATATTGTATTTAAGTGCCTAGCTCGATACATAAACGGGTCTCTCTGGTTAGACC
AGATCTGAGCCTGGGAGCTCTCTGGCTAACTAGGGAACCCACTGCTTAAGCCTCAATAAAGCTTGCCTTG
AGTGCTTCAAGTAGTGTGTGCCCGTCTGTTGTGTGACTCTGGTAACTAGAGATCCCTCAGACCCTTTTAG
TCAGTGTGGAAAATCTCTAGCAGTGGCGCCCGAACAGGGACTTGAAAGCGAAAGGGAAACCAGAGGAGCT
CTCTCGACGCAGGACTCGGCTTGCTGAAGCGCGCACGGCAAGAGGCGAGGGGCGGCGACTGGTGAGTACG
CCAAAAATTTTGACTAGCGGAGGCTAGAAGGAGAGAGATGGGTGCGAGAGCGTCAGTATTAAGCGGGGGA
GAATTAGATCGCGATGGGAAAAAATTCGGTTAAGGCCAGGGGGAAAGAAAAAATATAAATTAAAACATAT
AGTATGGGCAAGCAGGGAGCTAGAACGATTCGCAGTTAATCCTGGCCTGTTAGAAACATCAGAAGGCTGT
AGACAAATACTGGGACAGCTACAACCATCCCTTCAGACAGGATCAGAAGAACTTAGATCATTATATAATA
CAGTAGCAACCCTCTATTGTGTGCATCAAAGGATAGAGATAAAAGACACCAAGGAAGCTTTAGACAAGAT
AGAGGAAGAGCAAAACAAAAGTAAGACCACCGCACAGCAAGCGGCCGCTGATCTTCAGACCTGGAGGAGG
AGATATGAGGGACAATTGGAGAAGTGAATTATATAAATATAAAGTAGTAAAAATTGAACCATTAGGAGTA
GCACCCACCAAGGCAAAGAGAAGAGTGGTGCAGAGAGAAAAAAGAGCAGTGGGAATAGGAGCTTTGTTCC
TTGGGTTCTTGGGAGCAGCAGGAAGCACTATGGGCGCAGCGTCAATGACGCTGACGGTACAGGCCAGACA
ATTATTGTCTGGTATAGTGCAGCAGCAGAACAATTTGCTGAGGGCTATTGAGGCGCAACAGCATCTGTTG
CAACTCACAGTCTGGGGCATCAAGCAGCTCCAGGCAAGAATCCTGGCTGTGGAAAGATACCTAAAGGATC
AACAGCTCCTGGGGATTTGGGGTTGCTCTGGAAAACTCATTTGCACCACTGCTGTGCCTTGGAATGCTAG
TTGGAGTAATAAATCTCTGGAACAGATTTGGAATCACACGACCTGGATGGAGTGGGACA
